>Addgene plasmid #82030 | pICE-HA-CtIP-siR-WT | depositor full sequence | sequence record 155378 | Full plasmid sequence
AAGCTTGCGGCCGCCGCCACCATGTACCCCTACGATGTGCCTGACTACGCCGGATCCATGAACATCTCGG
GAAGCAGCTGTGGAAGCCCTAACTCTGCAGATACATCTAGTGACTTTAAGGACCTTTGGACAAAACTAAA
AGAATGTCATGATAGAGAAGTACAAGGTTTACAAGTAAAAGTAACCAAGTTGAAGCAGGAACGAATCTTA
GATGCACAAAGACTAGAAGAATTCTTCACCAAAAATCAACAGCTGAGGGAACAGCAGAAAGTCCTTCATG
AAACCATTAAAGTTTTAGAAGATCGGTTAAGAGCAGGCTTATGTGATCGCTGTGCAGTAACTGAAGAACA
TATGCGGAAAAAACAGCAAGAGTTTGAAAATATCCGGCAGCAGAATCTTAAACTTATTACAGAACTTATG
AATGAAAGGAATACTCTACAGGAAGAAAATAAAAAGCTTTCTGAACAACTCCAGCAGAAAATTGAGAATG
ATCAACAGCATCAAGCAGCTGAGCTTGAATGTGAGGAAGACGTTATTCCAGATTCACCGATAACAGCCTT
CTCATTTTCTGGCGTTAACCGGCTACGAAGAAAGGAGAACCCCCATGTCCGATACATAGAACAAACACAT
ACTAAATTGGAGCACTCTGTGTGTGCAAATGAAATGAGAAAAGTTTCCAAGTCTTCAACTCATCCACAAC
ATAATCCTAATGAAAATGAAATTCTAGTAGCTGACACTTATGACCAAAGTCAATCTCCAATGGCCAAAGC
ACATGGAACAAGCAGCTATACCCCTGATAAGTCATCTTTTAATTTAGCTACAGTTGTTGCTGAAACACTT
GGACTTGGTGTTCAAGAAGAATCTGAAACTCAAGGTCCCATGAGCCCCCTTGGTGATGAGCTCTACCACT
GTCTGGAAGGAAATCACAAGAAACAGCCTTTTGAGGAATCTACAAGAAATACTGAAGATAGTTTAAGATT
TTCAGATTCTACTTCAAAGACTCCTCCTCAAGAAGAATTACCTACTCGAGTGTCATCTCCTGTATTTGGA
GCTACCTCTAGTATCAAAAGTGGTTTAGATTTGAATACAAGTTTGTCCCCTTCTCTTTTACAGCCTGGGA
AAAAAAAACATCTGAAAACACTCCCTTTTAGCAACACTTGTATATCTAGATTAGAAAAAACTAGATCAAA
ATCTGAAGATAGTGCCCTTTTCACACATCACAGTCTTGGGTCTGAAGTGAACAAGATCATTATCCAGTCA
TCTAATAAACAGATACTTATAAATAAAAATATAAGTGAATCCCTAGGTGAACAGAATAGGACTGAGTACG
GTAAAGATTCTAACACTGATAAACATTTGGAGCCCCTGAAATCATTGGGAGGCCGAACATCCAAAAGGAA
GAAAACTGAGGAAGAAAGTGAACATGAAGTAAGCTGCCCCCAAGCTTCTTTTGATAAAGAAAATGCTTTC
CCTTTTCCAATGGATAATCAGTTTTCCATGAATGGAGACTGTGTGATGGATAAACCTCTGGATCTGTCTG
ATCGATTTTCAGCTATTCAGCGTCAAGAGAAAAGCCAAGGAAGTGAGACTTCTAAAAACAAATTTAGGCA
AGTGACTCTTTATGAGGCTTTGAAGACCATTCCAAAGGGCTTTTCCTCAAGCCGTAAGGCCTCAGATGGC
AACTGCACGTTGCCCAAAGATTCCCCAGGGGAGCCCTGTTCACAGGAATGCATCATCCTTCAGCCCTTGA
ATAAATGCTCTCCAGACAATAAACCATCATTACAAATAAAAGAAGAAAATGCTGTCTTTAAAATTCCTCT
ACGTCCACGTGAAAGTTTGGAGACTGAGAATGTTTTAGATGACATAAAGAGTGCTGGTTCTCATGAGCCA
ATAAAAATACAAACCAGGTCAGACCATGGAGGATGTGAACTTGCATCAGTTCTTCAGTTAAATCCATGTA
GAACTGGTAAAATAAAGTCTCTACAAAACAACCAAGATGTATCCTTTGAAAATATCCAGTGGAGTATAGA
TCCGGGAGCAGACCTTTCTCAGTATAAAATGGATGTTACTGTAATAGATACAAAGGATGGCAGTCAGTCA
AAATTAGGAGGAGAGACAGTGGACATGGACTGTACATTGGTTAGTGAAACCGTTCTCTTAAAAATGAAGA
AACAAGAGCAGAAGGGAGAAAAAAGTTCAAATGAAGAAAGAAAAATGAATGATAGCTTGGAAGATATGTT
TGATCGGACAACACATGAAGAGTATGAATCCTGTTTGGCAGACAGTTTCTCCCAAGCAGCAGATGAAGAG
GAGGAATTGTCTACTGCCACAAAGAAACTACACACTCATGGTGATAAACAAGACAAAGTCAAGCAGAAAG
CGTTTGTGGAGCCGTATTTTAAAGGTGATGAAAGAGAGACTAGCTTGCAAAATTTTCCTCATATTGAGGT
GGTTCGGAAAAAAGAGGAGAGAAGAAAACTGCTTGGGCACACGTGTAAGGAATGTGAAATTTATTATGCA
GATATGCCAGCAGAAGAAAGAGAAAAGAAATTGGCTTCCTGCTCAAGACACCGATTCCGCTACATTCCAC
CCAACACACCAGAGAATTTTTGGGAAGTTGGTTTTCCTTCCACTCAGACTTGTATGGAAAGAGGTTATAT
TAAGGAAGATCTTGATCCTTGTCCTCGTCCAAAAAGACGTCAGCCTTACAACGCAATATTTTCTCCAAAA
GGCAAGGAGCAGAAGACATAAACGCGTCTGCAGTCTAGATAAACCCGCTGATCAGCCTCGACTGTGCCTT
CTAGTTGCCAGCCATCTGTTGTTTGCCCCTCCCCCGTGCCTTCCTTGACCCTGGAAGGTGCCACTCCCAC
TGTCCTTTCCTAATAAAATGAGGAAATTGCATCGCATTGTCTGAGTAGGTGTCATTCTATTCTGGGGGGT
GGGGTGGGGCAGGACAGCAAGGGGGAGGATTGGGAAGACAATAGCAGGCATGCTGGGGATGCGGTGGGCT
CTATGGCTTCTGAGGCGGAAAGAACCAGCTGGGGCTCTAGGGGGTATCCCC
[124 nt withheld, positions 3062-3185]
C
[91 nt withheld, positions 3187-3277]
A
[49 nt withheld, positions 3279-3327]
CCTTTGACGTTGGAGTCCACGTTCTTT
[37 nt withheld, positions 3355-3391]
ACCCTATCTCGGTCTATTCTTTTGATTTATAAGGGATTTTGCCGATTTCGGCCTATTGGTTAAAAAATGA
GCTGATTTAACAAAAATTTAACGCGAATTAATTCTGTGGAATGTGTGTCAGTTAGGGTGTGGAAAGTCCC
CAGGCTCCCCAGCAGGCAGAAGTATGCAAAGCATGCATCTCAATTAGTCAGCAACCAGGTGTGGAAAGTC
CCCAGGCTCCCCAGCAGGCAGAAGTATGCAAAGCATGCATCTCAATTAGTCAGCAACCATAGTCCCGCCC
CTAACTCCGCCCATCCCGCCCCTAACTCCGCCCAGTTCCGCCCATTCTCCGCCCCATGGCTGACTAATTT
TTTTTATTTATGCAGAGGCCGAGGCCGCCTCTGCCTCTGAGCTATTCCAGAAGTAGTGAGGAGGCTTTTT
TGGAGGCCTAGGCTTTTGCAAAAAGCTCCCGGGAGCTTGTATATCCATTTTCGGATCTGATCAGCACGTG
ACCATGACCGAGTACAAGCCCACGGTGCGCCTCGCCACCCGCGACGACGTCCCCAGGGCCGTACGCACCC
TCGCCGCCGCGTTCGCCGACTACCCCGCCACGCGCCACACCGTCGATCCGGACCGCCACATCGAGCGGGT
CACCGAGCTGCAAGAACTCTTCCTCACGCGCGTCGGGCTCGACATCGGCAAGGTGTGGGTCGCGGACGAC
GGCGCCGCGGTGGCGGTCTGGACCACGCCGGAGAGCGTCGAAGCGGGGGCGGTGTTCGCCGAGATCGGCC
CGCGCATGGCCGAGTTGAGCGGTTCCCGGCTGGCCGCGCAGCAACAGATGGAAGGCCTCCTGGCGCCGCA
CCGGCCCAAGGAGCCCGCGTGGTTCCTGGCCACCGTCGGCGTCTCGCCCGACCACCAGGGCAAGGGTCTG
GGCAGCGCCGTCGTGCTCCCCGGAGTGGAGGCGGCCGAGCGCGCCGGGGTGCCCGCCTTCCTGGAGACCT
CCGCGCCCCGCAACCTCCCCTTCTACGAGCGGCTCGGCTTCACCGTCACCGCCGACGTCGAGGTGCCCGA
AGGACCGCGCACCTGGTGCATGACCCGCAAGCCCGGTGCCTGACACGTGCTACGAGATTTCGATTCCACC
GCCGCCTTCTATGAAAGGTTGGGCTTCGGAATCGTTTTCCGGGACGCCGGCTGGATGATCCTCCAGCGCG
GGGATCTCATGCTGGAGTTCTTCGCCCACCCCAACTTGTTTATTGCAGCTTATAATGGTTACAAATAAAG
CAATAGCATCACAAATTTCACAAATAAAGCATTTTTTTCACTGCATTCTAGTTGTGGTTTGTCCAAACTC
ATCAATGTATCTTATCATGTCTGGCTAGCCGTCGACCTCTAGCTAGAGCTTGGCGTAATCATGGTCATAG
CTGTTTCCTGTGTGAAATTGTTATCCGCTCACAATTCCACACAACATACGAGCCGGAAGCATAAAGTGTA
AAGCCTGGGGTGCCTAATGAGTGAGCTAACTCACATTAATTGCGTTGCGCTCACTGCCCGCTTTCCAGTC
GGGAAACCTGTCGTGCCAGCTGCATTAATGAATCGGCCAACGCGCGGGGAGAGGCGGTTTGCGTATTGGG
CGCTCTTCCGCTTCCTCGCTCACTGACTCGCTGCGCTCGGTCGTTCGGCTGCGGCGAGCGGTATCAGCTC
ACTCAAAGGCGGTAATACGGTTATCCACAGAATCAGGGGATAACGCAGGAAAGAACATGTGAGCAAAAGG
CCAGCAAAAGGCCAGGAACCGTAAAAAGGCCGCGTTGCTGGCGTTTTTCCATAGGCTCCGCCCCCCTGAC
GAGCATCACAAAAATCGACGCTCAAGTCAGAGGTGGCGAAACCCGACAGGACTATAAAGATACCAGGCGT
TTCCCCCTGGAAGCTCCCTCGTGCGCTCTCCTGTTCCGACCCTGCCGCTTACCGGATACCTGTCCGCCTT
TCTCCCTTCGGGAAGCGTGGCGCTTTCTCATAGCTCACGCTGTAGGTATCTCAGTTCGGTGTAGGTCGTT
CGCTCCAAGCTGGGCTGTGTGCACGAACCCCCCGTTCAGCCCGACCGCTGCGCCTTATCCGGTAACTATC
GTCTTGAGTCCAACCCGGTAAGACACGACTTATCGCCACTGGCAGCAGCCACTGGTAACAGGATTAGCAG
AGCGAGGTATGTAGGCGGTGCTACAGAGTTCTTGAAGTGGTGGCCTAACTACGGCTACACTAGAAGAACA
GTATTTGGTATCTGCGCTCTGCTGAAGCCAGTTACCTTCGGAAAAAGAGTTGGTAGCTCTTGATCCGGCA
AACAAACCACCGCTGGTAGCGGTTTTTTTGTTTGCAAGCAGCAGATTACGCGCAGAAAAAAAGGATCTCA
AGAAGATCCTTTGATCTTTTCTACGGGGTCTGACGCTCAGTGGAACGAAAACTCACGTTAAGGGATTTTG
GTCATGAGATTATCAAAAAGGATCTTCACCTAGATCCTTTTAAATTAAAAATGAAGTTTTAAATCAATCT
AAAGTATATATGAGTAAACTTGGTCTGACAGTTACCAATGCTTAATCAGTGAGGCACCTATCTCAGCGAT
CTGTCTATTTCGTTCATCCATAGTTGCCTGACTCCCCGTCGTGTAGATAACTACGATACGGGAGGGCTTA
CCATCTGGCCCCAGTGCTGCAATGATACCGCGAGACCCACGCTCACCGGCTCCAGATTTATCAGCAATAA
ACCAGCCAGCCGGAAGGGCCGAGCGCAGAAGTGGTCCTGCAACTTTATCCGCCTCCATCCAGTCTATTAA
TTGTTGCCGGGAAGCTAGAGTAAGTAGTTCGCCAGTTAATAGTTTGCGCAACGTTGTTGCCATTGCTACA
GGCATCGTGGTGTCACGCTCGTCGTTTGGTATGGCTTCATTCAGCTCCGGTTCCCAACGATCAAGGCGAG
TTACATGATCCCCCATGTTGTGCAAAAAAGCGGTTAGCTCCTTCGGTCCTCCGATCGTTGTCAGAAGTAA
GTTGGCCGCAGTGTTATCACTCATGGTTATGGCAGCACTGCATAATTCTCTTACTGTCATGCCATCCGTA
AGATGCTTTTCTGTGACTGGTGAGTACTCAACCAAGTCATTCTGAGAATAGTGTATGCGGCGACCGAGTT
GCTCTTGCCCGGCGTCAATACGGGATAATACCGCGCCACATAGCAGAACTTTAAAAGTGCTCATCATTGG
AAAACGTTCTTCGGGGCGAAAACTCTCAAGGATCTTACCGCTGTTGAGATCCAGTTCGATGTAACCCACT
CGTGCACCCAACTGATCTTCAGCATCTTTTACTTTCACCAGCGTTTCTGGGTGAGCAAAAACAGGAAGGC
AAAATGCCGCAAAAAAGGGAATAAGGGCGACACGGAAATGTTGAATACTCATACTCTTCCTTTTTCAATA
TTATTGAAGCATTTATCAGGGTTATTGTCTCATGAGCGGATACATATTTGAATGTATTTAGAAAAATAAA
CAAATAGGGGTTCCGCGCACATTTCCCCGAAAAGTGCCACCTGACGTCGACGGATCGGGAGATCCTGTAC
GGGCCAGATATCCGCGTTGACATTGATTATTGACTAGTTATTAATAGTAATCAATTACGGGGTCATTAGT
TCATAGCCCATATATGGAGTTCCGCGTTACATAACTTACGGTAAATGGCCCGCCTGGCTGACCGCCCAAC
GACCCCCGCCCATTGACGTCAATAATGACGTATGTTCCCATAGTAACGCCAATAGGGACTTTCCATTGAC
GTCAATGGGTGGAGTATTTACGGTAAACTGCCCACTTGGCAGTACATCAAGTGTATCATATGCCAAGTAC
GCCCCCTATTGACGTCAATGACGGTAAATGGCCCGCCTGGCATTATGCCCAGTACATGACCTTATGGGAC
TTTCCTACTTGGCAGTACATCTACGTATTAGTCATCGCTATTACCATGGTGATGCGGTTTTGGCAGTACA
TCAATGGGCGTGGATAGCGGTTTGACTCACGGGGATTTCCAAGTCTCCACCCCATTGACGTCAATGGGAG
TTTGTTTTGGCACCAAAATCAACGGGACTTTCCAAAATGTCGTAACAACTCCGCCCCATTGACGCAAATG
GGCGGTAGGCGTGTACGGTGGGAGGTCTATATAAGCAGAGCTCTCCCTATCAGTGATAGAGATCTCCCTA
TCAGTGATAGAGATCGTCGACGAGCTCGTTTAGTGAACCGTCAGATCGCCTGGAGACGCCATCCACGCTG
TTTTGACCTCCATAGAAGACACCGGGACCGATCCAGCCTCCGGC
Features (pLannotate 1.2.2; 20 found; start..end, strand, type, name):
     58..2748    +  CDS            RBBP8: CTIP_HUMAN - Also known as CTIP. Experimental evidence at protein level: Swiss-Prot protein existence level 1. Endonuclease that cooperates with the MRE11-RAD50-NBN (MRN) complex in DNA-end resection, the first step of double-strand break (DSB) repair through the homologous recombination (HR) pathway (PubMed:17965729, PubMed:19202191, PubMed:19759395, PubMed:20064462). HR is restricted to S and G2 phases of the cell cycle and preferentially repairs DSBs resulting from replication fork collapse (PubMed:17965729, PubMed:19202191). Key determinant of DSB repair pathway choice, as it commits cells
   2792..3016    +  polyA_signal   bGH poly(A) signal: bovine growth hormone polyadenylation signal
   3020..3041    +  promoter       SV40 promoter (fragment): SV40 enhancer and early promoter
   3062..3490    +  rep_origin     f1 ori (sequence partly withheld): f1 bacteriophage origin of replication; arrow indicates direction of (+) strand synthesis
   3504..3833    +  promoter       SV40 promoter: SV40 enhancer and early promoter
   3885..4484    +  CDS            PuroR: puromycin N-acetyltransferase; pac from Streptomyces alboniger; confers resistance to puromycin
   4494..4619    +  CDS            ble (fragment): BLE_KLEPN - Experimental evidence at protein level: Swiss-Prot protein existence level 1. Binding protein with a strong affinity to the bleomycin family of antibiotics. Binds to CL990; an antimitotic-antibiotic compound. From Klebsiella pneumoniae.
   4614..4735    +  polyA_signal   SV40 poly(A) signal: SV40 polyadenylation signal
   4809..4825    -  protein_bind   lac operator: The lac repressor binds to the lac operator to inhibit transcription in E. coli. This inhibition can be relieved by adding lactose or isopropyl-β-D-thiogalactopyranoside (IPTG). lac repressor encoded by lacI
   4833..4863    -  promoter       lac promoter: promoter for the E. coli lac operon
   4878..4899    -  protein_bind   CAP binding site: CAP binding activates transcription in the presence of cAMP. E. coli catabolite activator protein
   4912..5004    -  CDS            lacI (fragment): lac repressor; lacI; The lac repressor binds to the lac operator to inhibit transcription in E. coli. This inhibition can be relieved by adding lactose or isopropyl-β-D-thiogalactopyranoside (IPTG).
   5187..5772    -  rep_origin     ori: high-copy-number ColE1/pMB1/pBR322/pUC origin of replication
   5943..6803    -  CDS            AmpR: β-lactamase; bla; confers resistance to ampicillin, carbenicillin, and related antibiotics
   6804..6908    -  promoter       AmpR promoter: bla
   6980..7359    +  enhancer       CMV enhancer: human cytomegalovirus immediate early enhancer
   7360..7563    +  promoter       CMV promoter: human cytomegalovirus (CMV) immediate early promoter
   7565..7584    +  promoter       PLtetO-1 promoter (fragment): modified phage lambda PL promoter with tet operator sites (Lutz and Bujard, 1997)
   7586..7605    +  promoter       PLtetO-1 promoter (fragment): modified phage lambda PL promoter with tet operator sites (Lutz and Bujard, 1997)
   7613..7646    +  promoter       TRE3GV promoter (fragment): 3rd-generation Tet-responsive promoter that can be activated by binding of Tet-On® 3G, optimized for retroviral and lentiviral vectors
