[The description below was written by a language model from this plasmid's Addgene catalogue record and pLannotate feature annotations shown in this document.]
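Description:
pICE-HA-CtIP-siR-WT is a 7.7 kb mammalian expression plasmid built on the synthetic pICE backbone, modified to carry an HA tag and cloning sites. It is propagated in E. coli as a high-copy plasmid through a ColE1/pUC-type origin with ampicillin selection (AmpR under its own bla promoter). An f1 origin is also present, along with residual lac promoter/operator and lacI fragments that are backbone remnants. For selection in mammalian cells, an SV40 enhancer/early promoter drives the puromycin N-acetyltransferase gene, followed by an SV40 polyadenylation signal. A short ble fragment annotated just after PuroR appears to be a leftover from an earlier marker rather than a functional gene.

The payload is the human CtIP cDNA (RBBP8, also called hSae2), cloned between BamHI and MluI sites and fused at its N-terminus to the backbone-encoded HA epitope. The HA tag itself is not annotated in the feature table. The coding sequence is otherwise wild type but carries mutations that make the transcript resistant to an siRNA; the record does not detail the exact changes. Expression comes from a CMV-tet promoter: the CMV enhancer and immediate-early promoter are followed by short elements annotated as tet operator-containing fragments, and the transcript ends at a bGH polyadenylation signal. In ordinary cells this promoter is constitutive. In T-REx cells, which express the Tet repressor, the operators keep it silent until doxycycline is added.

CtIP works with the MRE11-RAD50-NBN complex in DNA-end resection during double-strand break repair. The siRNA resistance suits the plasmid to complementation experiments in which endogenous CtIP is depleted and replaced by the tagged wild-type protein.
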