Addgene plasmid #82030: pICE-HA-CtIP-siR-WT
Purpose: Plasmid for constitutive or doxycycline-inducible expression of human CtIP resistant to a siRNA. Confers resistance to puromycin. Use T-REx cells for doxycycline-inducible expression.
Depositing lab: Sébastien Britton & Patrick Calsou. Depositing organization: CNRS, Delegation Midi Pyrenees. Publication: Coordinated nuclease activities counteract Ku at single-ended DNA double-strand breaks. Chanut P, Britton S, Coates J, Jackson SP, Calsou P. Nat Commun. 2016 Sep 19;7:12889. doi: 10.1038/ncomms12889. PubMed 27641979.
Backbone
  Vector backbone: pICE
  Backbone manufacturer: Synthetic - Addgene plasmid #46960
  Backbone size w/o insert (bp): 5011
  Total vector size (bp): 7705
  Modifications to backbone: HA Tag and cloning sites
  Vector type: Mammalian Expression
  Selectable markers: Puromycin
Growth in bacteria
  Bacterial resistance: Ampicillin, 100 μg/mL
  Growth temperature: 37°C
  Growth strain: DH5alpha
  Copy number: High Copy
Gene/Insert
  Gene/Insert name: CtIP (alt names: RBBP8; hSae2)
  Species: H. sapiens (human)
  Insert size (bp): 2752
  Mutation: Mutations making the cDNA resistant to a siRNA
  Entrez Gene: RBBP8 (a.k.a. COM1, CTIP, JAWAD, JWDS, RIM, SAE2, SCKL2)
  Promoter: CMV-tet
  Tag / fusion protein: HA (N terminal on backbone)
  Cloning method: Restriction Enzyme; 5′ cloning site BamHI (not destroyed); 3′ cloning site MluI (not destroyed)
  Sequencing primers: 5′ CMV-F; 3′ BGH-R
Resource information
  A portion of this plasmid was derived from a plasmid made by: Steve Jackson lab
Terms and licenses: Academic/Nonprofit Terms; Industry Terms: Not Available to Industry
How to cite: pICE-HA-CtIP-siR-WT was a gift from Sébastien Britton & Patrick Calsou (Addgene plasmid # 82030 ; http://n2t.net/addgene:82030 ; RRID:Addgene_82030)
