>Addgene plasmid #82030 | pICE-HA-CtIP-siR-WT | addgene partial sequence | sequence record 158041 | CMV-F 5'-CGCAAATGGGCGGTAGGCGTG-3'
GCAGAGCTCTCCCTATCAGTGATAGAGATCTCCCTATCAGTGATAGAGATCGTCGACGAGCTCGTTTAGT
GAACCGTCAGATCGCCTGGAGACGCCATCCACGCTGTTTTGACCTCCATAGAAGACACCGGGACCGATCC
AGCCTCCGGCAAGCTTGCGGCCGCCGCCACCATGTACCCCTACGATGTGCCTGACTACGCCGGATCCATG
AACATCTCGGGAAGCAGCTGTGGAAGCCCTAACTCTGCAGATACATCTAGTGACTTTAAGGACCTTTGGA
CAAAACTAAAAGAATGTCATGATAGAGAAGTACAAGGTTTACAAGTAAAAGTAACCAAGTTGAAGCAGGA
ACGAATCTTAGATGCACAAAGACTAGAAGAATTCTTCACCAAAAATCAACAGCTGAGGGAACAGCAGAAA
GTCCTTCATGAAACCATTAAAGTTTTAGAAGATCGGTTAAGAGCAGGCTTATGTGATCGCTGTGCAGTAA
CTGAAGAACATATGCGGAAAAAACAGCAAGAGTTTGAAAATATCCGGCAGCAGAATCTTAAACTTATTAC
AGAACTTATGAATGAAAGGAATACTCTACAGGAAGAAAATAAAAAGCTTTCTGAACAACTCCAGCAGAAA
ATTGAGAATGATCAACAGCATCAAGCAGCTGAGCTTGAATGTGAGGAAGACGTTATTCCAGATTCACCGA
TAACAGCCTTCTCATTTTCTGGCGTTAAC
