>Addgene plasmid #82030 | pICE-HA-CtIP-siR-WT | addgene partial sequence | sequence record 158042 | BGH-rev 5'-TAGAAGGCACAGTCGAGG-3'
GACGCGTTTATGTCTTCTGCTCCTTGCCTTTTGGAGAAAATATTGCGTTGTAAGGCTGACGTCTTTTTGG
ACGAGGACAAGGATCAAGATCTTCCTTAATATAACCTCTTTCCATACAAGTCTGAGTGGAAGGAAAACCA
ACTTCCCAAAAATTCTCTGGTGTGTTGGGTGGAATGTAGCGGAATCGGTGTCTTGAGCAGGAAGCCAATT
TCTTTTCTCTTTCTTCTGCTGGCATATCTGCATAATAAATTTCACATTCCTTACACGTGTGCCCAAGCAG
TTTTCTTCTCTCCTCTTTTTTCCGAACCACCTCAATATGAGGAAAATTTTGCAAGCTAGTCTCTCTTTCA
TCACCTTTAAAATACGGCTCCACAAACGCTTTCTGCTTGACTTTGTCTTGTTTATCACCATGAGTGTGTA
GTTTCTTTGTGGCAGTAGACAATTCCTCCTCTTCATCTGCTGCTTGGGAGAAACTGTCTGCCAAACAGGA
TTCATACTCTTCATGTGTTGTCCGATCAAACATATCTTCCAAGCTATCATTCATTTTTCTTTCTTCATTT
GAACTTTTTTCTCCCTTCTGCTCTTGTTTCTTCATTTTTAAGAGAACGGTTTCACTAACCAATGTACAGT
CCATGTCCACTGTCTCTCCTCCTAATTTTGACTGACTGCCATCCTTTGTATCTATTACAGTAACATCCAT
TTTATACTGAGAAAGGTCTGCTCCCGGATCTATACTCCACTGGATATTTTCAAAGGATACATCTTGGTTG
TTTTGTAGAGACTTTATTTTACCAGTTCTACATGGATTTAACTGAAGAACTGATGCAAGTTCACATCCTC
CATGGTCTGACCTGGTT
