>Addgene plasmid #82030 | pICE-HA-CtIP-siR-WT | addgene partial sequence | sequence record 158978 | hCtlP-F 5'-gctatacccctgataagtca-3'
TTGGACTTGGTGTTCAAGAAGAATCTGAAACTCAAGGTCCCATGAGCCCCCTTGGTGATGAGCTCTACCA
CTGTCTGGAAGGAAATCACAAGAAACAGCCTTTTGAGGAATCTACAAGAAATACTGAAGATAGTTTAAGA
TTTTCAGATTCTACTTCAAAGACTCCTCCTCAAGAAGAATTACCTACTCGAGTGTCATCTCCTGTATTTG
GAGCTACCTCTAGTATCAAAAGTGGTTTAGATTTGAATACAAGTTTGTCCCCTTCTCTTTTACAGCCTGG
GAAAAAAAAACATCTGAAAACACTCCCTTTTAGCAACACTTGTATATCTAGATTAGAAAAAACTAGATCA
AAATCTGAAGATAGTGCCCTTTTCACACATCACAGTCTTGGGTCTGAAGTGAACAAGATCATTATCCAGT
CATCTAATAAACAGATACTTATAAATAAAAATATAAGTGAATCCCTAGGTGAACAGAATAGGACTGAGTA
CGGTAAAGATTCTAACACTGATAAACATTTGGAGCCCCTGAAATCATTGGGAGGCCGAACATCCAAAAGG
AAGAAAACTGAGGAAGAAAGTGAACATGAAGTAAGCTGCCCCCAAGCTTCTTTTGATAAAGAAAATGCTT
TCCCTTTTCCAATGGATAATCAGTTTTCCATGAATGGAGACTGTGTGATGGATAAACCTCTGGATCTGTC
TGATCGATTTTCAGCTATTCAGCGTCAAGAGAAAAGCCAAGGAAGTGAGACTTCTAAAAACAAATTTAGG
CAAGTGACTCTTTATGAGGCTTTGAAGACCATTCCAA
